Addgene plasmid #125454: Lenti-(BB)-hPGK-KRAB-dCas9-P2A-BlastR rs58692659-guide3
Purpose: CRISPR-mediated repression of human islet enhancer containing T2D-associated variant rs58692659 (ZFAND3 GWAS locus)
Depositing lab: Jorge Ferrer. Depositing organization: Imperial College London. Publication: Human pancreatic islet three-dimensional chromatin architecture provides insights into the genetics of type 2 diabetes. Miguel-Escalada I, Bonas-Guarch S, Cebola I, Ponsa-Cobas J, Mendieta-Esteban J, Atla G, Javierre BM, Rolando DMY, Farabella I, Morgan CC, Garcia-Hurtado J, Beucher A, Moran I, Pasquali L, Ramos-Rodriguez M, Appel EVR, Linneberg A, Gjesing AP, Witte DR, Pedersen O, Grarup N, Ravassard P, Torrents D, Mercader JM, Piemonti L, Berney T, de Koning EJP, Kerr-Conte J, Pattou F, Fedko IO, Groop L, Prokopenko I, Hansen T, Marti-Renom MA, Fraser P, Ferrer J. Nat Genet. 2019 Jun 28. pii: 10.1038/s41588-019-0457-0. doi: 10.1038/s41588-019-0457-0. PubMed 31253982.
Backbone
  Vector backbone: Lenti-(BB)-hPGK-KRAB-dCas9-P2A-BlastR
  Backbone manufacturer: Jorge Ferrer (Addgene #118155)
  Vector type: Mammalian Expression, Lentiviral, CRISPR
  Selectable markers: Blasticidin
Growth in bacteria
  Bacterial resistance: Ampicillin, 100 μg/mL
  Growth temperature: 37°C
  Growth strain: Stbl3
  Copy number: High Copy
Gene/Insert
  Gene/Insert name: KRAB-dCas9-2A-BlastR
  gRNA/shRNA sequence: AGTTGCCAGGCAGTTGAGCC
  Species: H. sapiens (human)
  Promoter: hPGK and U6
  Tag / fusion protein: HA (C terminal on backbone)
  Cloning method: Restriction Enzyme; 5′ cloning site Unknown (destroyed during cloning); 3′ cloning site Unknown (destroyed during cloning)
  Sequencing primers: 5′ GATCCGCCACCATGGATGC
Terms and licenses: Academic/Nonprofit Terms; Industry Terms: Not Available to Industry
How to cite: Lenti-(BB)-hPGK-KRAB-dCas9-P2A-BlastR rs58692659-guide3 was a gift from Jorge Ferrer (Addgene plasmid # 125454 ; http://n2t.net/addgene:125454 ; RRID:Addgene_125454)
