[The description below was written by a language model from this plasmid's Addgene catalogue record and pLannotate feature annotations shown in this document.]
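Description:
Lenti-(BB)-hPGK-KRAB-dCas9-P2A-BlastR rs58692659-guide3 is an all-in-one lentiviral CRISPR interference plasmid of about 13.4 kb, built on the parental Lenti-(BB)-hPGK-KRAB-dCas9-P2A-BlastR backbone by inserting a single guide sequence. It is maintained in E. coli through a high-copy ColE1/pUC-type origin with ampicillin resistance, and the backbone also carries an f1 origin and an SV40/EM7-driven bleomycin/Zeocin resistance cassette that lies outside the viral genome. The transfer cassette has a third-generation, self-inactivating layout. A CMV enhancer/promoter is fused to a truncated HIV-1 5' LTR and drives production of the genomic RNA in packaging cells. It is followed by the Ψ packaging signal, a partial gag sequence, the RRE for Rev-dependent export and the cPPT/CTS. The cassette ends in a WPRE and a ΔU3 3' LTR, with a bGH polyadenylation signal downstream.

Two expression units sit between the LTRs. A human U6 RNA polymerase III promoter transcribes the guide fused to the S. pyogenes gRNA scaffold; the annotated map is circular, so the U6 promoter at the end of the numbering reads into the scaffold at its start. Downstream, the human PGK promoter drives the ZNF10 KRAB repression domain fused to Cas9, which the construct name and catalogue entry identify as catalytically dead dCas9. The record lists a C-terminal HA tag that is not annotated in the feature table. A P2A peptile links the fusion to blasticidin S deaminase, allowing selection of transduced mammalian cells. The guide directs KRAB-dCas9 to a human pancreatic islet enhancer containing the type 2 diabetes-associated variant rs58692659 at the ZFAND3 GWAS locus, so that the enhancer can be epigenetically silenced and its regulatory targets tested.
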