Features (pLannotate 1.2.2; 34 found; start..end, strand, type, name):
      1..76      +  misc_RNA       gRNA scaffold: guide RNA scaffold for the Streptococcus pyogenes CRISPR/Cas9 system
    107..617     +  promoter       hPGK promoter: human phosphoglycerate kinase 1 promoter
    666..851     +  CDS            KRAB: Krüppel-associated box (KRAB) transcriptional repression domain from the human zinc finger protein ZNF10 (Margolin et al., 1994)
    873..4976    +  CDS            Cas9: Cas9 (Csn1) endonuclease from the Streptococcus pyogenes Type II CRISPR/Cas system generates RNA-guided double strand breaks in DNA
   5175..5573    +  CDS            BSD: blasticidin S deaminase; Aspergillus terreus BSD; confers resistance to blasticidin
   5574..5595    +  misc_feature   MCS (fragment): pBluescript multiple cloning site
   5598..6186    +  misc_feature   WPRE: woodchuck hepatitis virus posttranscriptional regulatory element
   6237..6256    +  misc_feature   cPPT/CTS (fragment): central polypurine tract and central termination sequence of HIV-1
   6258..6491    +  LTR            3' LTR (ΔU3): self-inactivating 3' long terminal repeat (LTR) from HIV-1
   6523..6747    +  polyA_signal   bGH poly(A) signal: bovine growth hormone polyadenylation signal
   6751..6772    +  promoter       SV40 promoter (fragment): SV40 enhancer and early promoter
   6793..7221    +  rep_origin     f1 ori (sequence partly withheld): f1 bacteriophage origin of replication; arrow indicates direction of (+) strand synthesis
   7235..7564    +  promoter       SV40 promoter: SV40 enhancer and early promoter
   7612..7659    +  promoter       EM7 promoter: synthetic bacterial promoter&nbsp
   7678..8052    +  CDS            BleoR: antibiotic-binding protein; Sh ble from Streptoalloteichus hindustanus; confers resistance to bleomycin, phleomycin, and Zeocin™
   8062..8187    +  CDS            ble (fragment): BLE_KLEPN - Experimental evidence at protein level: Swiss-Prot protein existence level 1. Binding protein with a strong affinity to the bleomycin family of antibiotics. Binds to CL990; an antimitotic-antibiotic compound. From Klebsiella pneumoniae.
   8182..8303    +  polyA_signal   SV40 poly(A) signal: SV40 polyadenylation signal
   8374..8396    -  protein_bind   lac operator (fragment): The lac repressor binds to the lac operator to inhibit transcription in E. coli. This inhibition can be relieved by adding lactose or isopropyl-β-D-thiogalactopyranoside (IPTG). lac repressor encoded by lacI
   8400..8430    -  promoter       lac promoter: promoter for the E. coli lac operon
   8445..8466    -  protein_bind   CAP binding site: CAP binding activates transcription in the presence of cAMP. E. coli catabolite activator protein
   8479..8571    -  CDS            lacI (fragment): lac repressor; lacI; The lac repressor binds to the lac operator to inhibit transcription in E. coli. This inhibition can be relieved by adding lactose or isopropyl-β-D-thiogalactopyranoside (IPTG).
   8754..9342    -  rep_origin     ori: high-copy-number ColE1/pMB1/pBR322/pUC origin of replication
   9513..10373   -  CDS            AmpR: β-lactamase; bla; confers resistance to ampicillin, carbenicillin, and related antibiotics
  10374..10478   -  promoter       AmpR promoter: bla
  10537..10589   -  misc_feature   bom (fragment): basis of mobility region from pBR322
  10744..11123   +  enhancer       CMV enhancer: human cytomegalovirus immediate early enhancer
  11124..11323   +  promoter       CMV promoter: human cytomegalovirus (CMV) immediate early promoter
  11341..11521   +  LTR            5' LTR (truncated): truncated 5' long terminal repeat (LTR) from HIV-1
  11568..11693   +  misc_feature   HIV-1 Ψ: packaging signal of human immunodeficiency virus type 1
  11677..12040   +  CDS            HIV-1 gag (fragment): gag protein from human immunodeficiency virus 1; gag
  12186..12419   +  misc_feature   RRE: The Rev response element (RRE) of HIV-1 allows for Rev-dependent mRNA export from the nucleus to the cytoplasm.
  12796..12896   +  CDS            Rev (fragment): human immunodeficiency virus 1 (HIV-1) Rev protein; rev; enhances nuclear export of unspliced and incompletely spliced viral mRNAs
  12946..13063   +  misc_feature   cPPT/CTS: central polypurine tract and central termination sequence of HIV-1
  13114..13354   +  promoter       U6 promoter: RNA polymerase III promoter for human U6 snRNA
>Addgene plasmid #125454 | Lenti-(BB)-hPGK-KRAB-dCas9-P2A-BlastR rs58692659-guide3 | addgene full sequence | sequence record 251375 | Addgene NGS Result
GTTTTAGAGCTAGAAATAGCAAGTTAAAATAAGGCTAGTCCGTTATCAACTTGAAAAAGTGGCACCGAGT
CGGTGCTTTTTTGAATTCGCTAGCTAGGTCTTGAAAGGGGTTGGGGTTGCGCCTTTTCCAAGGCAGCCCT
GGGTTTGCGCAGGGACGCGGCTGCTCTGGGCGTGGTTCCGGGAAACGCAGCGGCGCCGACCCTGGGTCTC
GCACATTCTTCACGTCCGTTCGCAGCGTCACCCGGATCTTCGCCGCTACCCTTGTGGGCCCCCCGGCGAC
GCTTCCTGCTCCGCCCCTAAGTCGGGAAGGTTCCTTGCGGTTCGCGGCGTGCCGGACGTGACAAACGGAA
GCCGCACGTCTCACTAGTACCCTCGCAGACGGACAGCGCCAGGGAGCAATGGCAGCGCGCCGACCGCGAT
GGGCTGTGGCCAATAGCGGCTGCTCAGCAGGGCGCGCCGAGAGCAGCGGCCGGGAAGGGGCGGTGCGGGA
GGCGGGGTGTGGGGCGGTAGTGTGGGCCCTGTTCCTGCCCGCGCGGTGTTCCGCATTCTGCAAGCCTCCG
GAGCGCACGTCGGCAGTCGGCTCCCTCGTTGACCGAATCACCGACCTCTCTCCCCAGGACCGGTGATCCG
CCACCATGGATGCTAAGTCACTAACTGCCTGGTCCCGGACACTGGTGACCTTCAAGGATGTATTTGTGGA
CTTCACCAGGGAGGAGTGGAAGCTGCTGGACACTGCTCAGCAGATCGTGTACAGAAATGTGATGCTGGAG
AACTATAAGAACCTGGTTTCCTTGGGTTATCAGCTTACTAAGCCAGATGTGATCCTCCGGTTGGAGAAGG
GAGAAGAGCCCGGCGGTTCCGGCGGAGGGTCGATGGACAAGAAGTACAGCATCGGCCTGGCCATCGGCAC
CAACTCTGTCGGCTGGGCCGTGATCACCGACGAGTACAAGGTGCCCAGCAAGAAATTCAAGGTGCTGGGC
AACACCGACCGGCACAGCATCAAGAAGAACCTGATCGGCGCCCTGCTGTTCGACAGCGGAGAAACAGCCG
AGGCCACCCGGCTGAAGAGAACCGCCAGAAGAAGATACACCAGACGGAAGAACCGGATCTGCTATCTGCA
AGAGATCTTCAGCAACGAGATGGCCAAGGTGGACGACAGCTTCTTCCACAGACTGGAAGAGTCCTTCCTG
GTGGAAGAGGATAAGAAGCACGAGCGGCACCCCATCTTCGGCAACATCGTGGACGAGGTGGCCTACCACG
AGAAGTACCCCACCATCTACCACCTGAGAAAGAAACTGGTGGACAGCACCGACAAGGCCGACCTGCGGCT
GATCTATCTGGCCCTGGCCCACATGATCAAGTTCCGGGGCCACTTCCTGATCGAGGGCGACCTGAACCCC
GACAACAGCGACGTGGACAAGCTGTTCATCCAGCTGGTGCAGACCTACAACCAGCTGTTCGAGGAAAACC
CCATCAACGCCAGCGGCGTGGACGCCAAGGCCATCCTGTCTGCCAGACTGAGCAAGAGCAGACGGCTGGA
AAATCTGATCGCCCAGCTGCCCGGCGAGAAGAAGAATGGCCTGTTCGGCAACCTGATTGCCCTGAGCCTG
GGCCTGACCCCCAACTTCAAGAGCAACTTCGACCTGGCCGAGGATGCCAAACTGCAGCTGAGCAAGGACA
CCTACGACGACGACCTGGACAACCTGCTGGCCCAGATCGGCGACCAGTACGCCGACCTGTTTCTGGCCGC
CAAGAACCTGTCCGACGCCATCCTGCTGAGCGACATCCTGAGAGTGAACACCGAGATCACCAAGGCCCCC
CTGAGCGCCTCTATGATCAAGAGATACGACGAGCACCACCAGGACCTGACCCTGCTGAAAGCTCTCGTGC
GGCAGCAGCTGCCTGAGAAGTACAAAGAGATTTTCTTCGACCAGAGCAAGAACGGCTACGCCGGCTACAT
CGATGGCGGAGCCAGCCAGGAAGAGTTCTACAAGTTCATCAAGCCCATCCTGGAAAAGATGGACGGCACC
GAGGAACTGCTCGTGAAGCTGAACAGAGAGGACCTGCTGCGGAAGCAGCGGACCTTCGACAACGGCAGCA
TCCCCCACCAGATCCACCTGGGAGAGCTGCACGCCATTCTGCGGCGGCAGGAAGATTTTTACCCATTCCT
GAAGGACAACCGGGAAAAGATCGAGAAGATCCTGACCTTCCGCATCCCCTACTACGTGGGCCCTCTGGCC
AGGGGAAACAGCAGATTCGCCTGGATGACCAGAAAGAGCGAGGAAACCATCACCCCCTGGAACTTCGAGG
AAGTGGTGGACAAGGGCGCCAGCGCCCAGAGCTTCATCGAGCGGATGACCAACTTCGATAAGAACCTGCC
CAACGAGAAGGTGCTGCCCAAGCACAGCCTGCTGTACGAGTACTTCACCGTGTACAACGAGCTGACCAAA
GTGAAATACGTGACCGAGGGAATGAGAAAGCCCGCCTTCCTGAGCGGCGAGCAGAAAAAAGCCATCGTGG
ACCTGCTGTTCAAGACCAACCGGAAAGTGACCGTGAAGCAGCTGAAAGAGGACTACTTCAAGAAAATCGA
GTGCTTCGACTCCGTGGAAATCTCCGGCGTGGAAGATCGGTTCAACGCCTCCCTGGGCACATACCACGAT
CTGCTGAAAATTATCAAGGACAAGGACTTCCTGGACAATGAGGAAAACGAGGACATTCTGGAAGATATCG
TGCTGACCCTGACACTGTTTGAGGACAGAGAGATGATCGAGGAACGGCTGAAAACCTATGCCCACCTGTT
CGACGACAAAGTGATGAAGCAGCTGAAGCGGCGGAGATACACCGGCTGGGGCAGGCTGAGCCGGAAGCTG
ATCAACGGCATCCGGGACAAGCAGTCCGGCAAGACAATCCTGGATTTCCTGAAGTCCGACGGCTTCGCCA
ACAGAAACTTCATGCAGCTGATCCACGACGACAGCCTGACCTTTAAAGAGGACATCCAGAAAGCCCAGGT
GTCCGGCCAGGGCGATAGCCTGCACGAGCACATTGCCAATCTGGCCGGCAGCCCCGCCATTAAGAAGGGC
ATCCTGCAGACAGTGAAGGTGGTGGACGAGCTCGTGAAAGTGATGGGCCGGCACAAGCCCGAGAACATCG
TGATCGAAATGGCCAGAGAGAACCAGACCACCCAGAAGGGACAGAAGAACAGCCGCGAGAGAATGAAGCG
GATCGAAGAGGGCATCAAAGAGCTGGGCAGCCAGATCCTGAAAGAACACCCCGTGGAAAACACCCAGCTG
CAGAACGAGAAGCTGTACCTGTACTACCTGCAGAATGGGCGGGATATGTACGTGGACCAGGAACTGGACA
TCAACCGGCTGTCCGACTACGATGTGGACGCTATCGTGCCTCAGAGCTTTCTGAAGGACGACTCCATCGA
TAACAAAGTGCTGACTCGGAGCGACAAGAACCGGGGCAAGAGCGACAACGTGCCCTCCGAAGAGGTCGTG
AAGAAGATGAAGAACTACTGGCGCCAGCTGCTGAATGCCAAGCTGATTACCCAGAGGAAGTTCGACAATC
TGACCAAGGCCGAGAGAGGCGGCCTGAGCGAACTGGATAAGGCCGGCTTCATCAAGAGACAGCTGGTGGA
AACCCGGCAGATCACAAAGCACGTGGCACAGATCCTGGACTCCCGGATGAACACTAAGTACGACGAGAAC
GACAAACTGATCCGGGAAGTGAAAGTGATCACCCTGAAGTCCAAGCTGGTGTCCGATTTCCGGAAGGATT
TCCAGTTTTACAAAGTGCGCGAGATCAACAACTACCACCACGCCCACGACGCCTACCTGAACGCCGTCGT
GGGAACCGCCCTGATCAAAAAGTACCCTAAGCTGGAAAGCGAGTTCGTGTACGGCGACTACAAGGTGTAC
GACGTGCGGAAGATGATCGCCAAGAGCGAGCAGGAAATCGGCAAGGCTACCGCCAAGTACTTCTTCTACA
GCAACATCATGAACTTTTTCAAGACCGAGATTACCCTGGCCAACGGCGAGATCCGGAAGCGGCCTCTGAT
CGAGACAAACGGCGAAACAGGCGAGATCGTGTGGGATAAGGGCCGGGACTTTGCCACCGTGCGGAAAGTG
CTGTCTATGCCCCAAGTGAATATCGTGAAAAAGACCGAGGTGCAGACAGGCGGCTTCAGCAAAGAGTCTA
TCCTGCCCAAGAGGAACAGCGACAAGCTGATCGCCAGAAAGAAGGACTGGGACCCTAAGAAGTACGGCGG
CTTCGACAGCCCCACCGTGGCCTATTCTGTGCTGGTGGTGGCCAAAGTGGAAAAGGGCAAGTCCAAGAAA
CTGAAGAGTGTGAAAGAGCTGCTGGGGATCACCATCATGGAAAGAAGCAGCTTCGAGAAGAATCCCATCG
ACTTTCTGGAAGCCAAGGGCTACAAAGAAGTGAAAAAGGACCTGATCATCAAGCTGCCTAAGTACTCCCT
GTTCGAGCTGGAAAACGGCCGGAAGAGAATGCTGGCCTCTGCCGGCGAACTGCAGAAGGGAAACGAACTG
GCCCTGCCCTCCAAATATGTGAACTTCCTGTACCTGGCCAGCCACTATGAGAAGCTGAAGGGCTCCCCCG
AGGATAATGAGCAGAAACAGCTGTTTGTGGAACAGCACAAACACTACCTGGACGAGATCATCGAGCAGAT
CAGCGAGTTCTCCAAGAGAGTGATCCTGGCCGACGCTAATCTGGACAAGGTGCTGAGCGCCTACAACAAG
CACAGAGACAAGCCTATCAGAGAGCAGGCCGAGAATATCATCCACCTGTTTACCCTGACCAGTCTGGGAG
CCCCTGCCGCCTTCAAGTACTTTGACACCACCATCGACCGGAAGAGGTACACCAGCACCAAAGAGGTGCT
GGACGCCACCCTGATCCACCAGAGCATCACCGGCCTGTACGAGACACGGATCGACCTGTCTCAGCTGGGA
GGCGACGCCTATCCCTATGACGTGCCCGATTATGCCAGCCTGGGCAGCGGCTCCCCCAAGAAAAAACGCA
AGGTGGAAGATCCTAAGAAAAAGCGGAAAGTGGACGGCATTGGTAGTGGGAGCAACGGCAGCAGCGGGGA
TCCGGCCGCAACAAACTTCTCTCTGCTGAAACAAGCCGGAGATGTCGAAGAGAATCCTGGACCGATGGCC
AAGCCTTTGTCTCAAGAAGAATCCACCCTCATTGAAAGAGCAACGGCTACAATCAACAGCATCCCCATCT
CTGAAGACTACAGCGTCGCCAGCGCAGCTCTCTCTAGCGACGGCCGCATCTTCACTGGTGTCAATGTATA
TCATTTTACTGGGGGACCTTGTGCAGAACTCGTGGTGCTGGGCACTGCTGCTGCTGCGGCAGCTGGCAAC
CTGACTTGTATCGTCGCGATCGGAAATGAGAACAGGGGCATCTTGAGCCCCTGCGGACGGTGCCGACAGG
TGCTTCTCGATCTGCATCCTGGGATCAAAGCCATAGTGAAGGACAGTGATGGACAGCCGACGGCAGTTGG
GATTCGTGAATTGCTGCCCTCTGGTTATGTGTGGGAGGGCTAAGAATTCGATATCAAGCTTATCGGTAAT
CAACCTCTGGATTACAAAATTTGTGAAAGATTGACTGGTATTCTTAACTATGTTGCTCCTTTTACGCTAT
GTGGATACGCTGCTTTAATGCCTTTGTATCATGCTATTGCTTCCCGTATGGCTTTCATTTTCTCCTCCTT
GTATAAATCCTGGTTGCTGTCTCTTTATGAGGAGTTGTGGCCCGTTGTCAGGCAACGTGGCGTGGTGTGC
ACTGTGTTTGCTGACGCAACCCCCACTGGTTGGGGCATTGCCACCACCTGTCAGCTCCTTTCCGGGACTT
TCGCTTTCCCCCTCCCTATTGCCACGGCGGAACTCATCGCCGCCTGCCTTGCCCGCTGCTGGACAGGGGC
TCGGCTGTTGGGCACTGACAATTCCGTGGTGTTGTCGGGGAAATCATCGTCCTTTCCTTGGCTGCTCGCC
TGTGTTGCCACCTGGATTCTGCGCGGGACGTCCTTCTGCTACGTCCCTTCGGCCCTCAATCCAGCGGACC
TTCCTTCCCGCGGCCTGCTGCCGGCTCTGCGGCCTCTTCCGCGTCTTCGCCTTCGCCCTCAGACGAGTCG
GATCTCCCTTTGGGCCGCCTCCCCGCGTCGACTTTAAGACCAATGACTTACAAGGCAGCTGTAGATCTTA
GCCACTTTTTAAAAGAAAAGGGGGGACTGGAAGGGCTAATTCACTCCCAACGAAGACAAGATCTGCTTTT
TGCTTGTACTGGGTCTCTCTGGTTAGACCAGATCTGAGCCTGGGAGCTCTCTGGCTAACTAGGGAACCCA
CTGCTTAAGCCTCAATAAAGCTTGCCTTGAGTGCTTCAAGTAGTGTGTGCCCGTCTGTTGTGTGACTCTG
GTAACTAGAGATCCCTCAGACCCTTTTAGTCAGTGTGGAAAATCTCTAGCAGGGCCCGTTTAAACCCGCT
GATCAGCCTCGACTGTGCCTTCTAGTTGCCAGCCATCTGTTGTTTGCCCCTCCCCCGTGCCTTCCTTGAC
CCTGGAAGGTGCCACTCCCACTGTCCTTTCCTAATAAAATGAGGAAATTGCATCGCATTGTCTGAGTAGG
TGTCATTCTATTCTGGGGGGTGGGGTGGGGCAGGACAGCAAGGGGGAGGATTGGGAAGACAATAGCAGGC
ATGCTGGGGATGCGGTGGGCTCTATGGCTTCTGAGGCGGAAAGAACCAGCTGGGGCTCTAGGGGGTATCC
CC
[124 nt withheld, positions 6793-6916]
C
[91 nt withheld, positions 6918-7008]
A
[49 nt withheld, positions 7010-7058]
CCTTTGACGTTGGAGTCCACGTTCTTT
[37 nt withheld, positions 7086-7122]
ACCCTATCTCGGTCTATTCTTTTGATTTATAAGGGATTTTGCCGATTTCGGCCTATTGGTTAAAAAATGA
GCTGATTTAACAAAAATTTAACGCGAATTAATTCTGTGGAATGTGTGTCAGTTAGGGTGTGGAAAGTCCC
CAGGCTCCCCAGCAGGCAGAAGTATGCAAAGCATGCATCTCAATTAGTCAGCAACCAGGTGTGGAAAGTC
CCCAGGCTCCCCAGCAGGCAGAAGTATGCAAAGCATGCATCTCAATTAGTCAGCAACCATAGTCCCGCCC
CTAACTCCGCCCATCCCGCCCCTAACTCCGCCCAGTTCCGCCCATTCTCCGCCCCATGGCTGACTAATTT
TTTTTATTTATGCAGAGGCCGAGGCCGCCTCTGCCTCTGAGCTATTCCAGAAGTAGTGAGGAGGCTTTTT
TGGAGGCCTAGGCTTTTGCAAAAAGCTCCCGGGAGCTTGTATATCCATTTTCGGATCTGATCAGCACGTG
TTGACAATTAATCATCGGCATAGTATATCGGCATAGTATAATACGACAAGGTGAGGAACTAAACCATGGC
CAAGTTGACCAGTGCCGTTCCGGTGCTCACCGCGCGCGACGTCGCCGGAGCGGTCGAGTTCTGGACCGAC
CGGCTCGGGTTCTCCCGGGACTTCGTGGAGGACGACTTCGCCGGTGTGGTCCGGGACGACGTGACCCTGT
TCATCAGCGCGGTCCAGGACCAGGTGGTGCCGGACAACACCCTGGCCTGGGTGTGGGTGCGCGGCCTGGA
CGAGCTGTACGCCGAGTGGTCGGAGGTCGTGTCCACGAACTTCCGGGACGCCTCCGGGCCGGCCATGACC
GAGATCGGCGAGCAGCCGTGGGGGCGGGAGTTCGCCCTGCGCGACCCGGCCGGCAACTGCGTGCACTTCG
TGGCCGAGGAGCAGGACTGACACGTGCTACGAGATTTCGATTCCACCGCCGCCTTCTATGAAAGGTTGGG
CTTCGGAATCGTTTTCCGGGACGCCGGCTGGATGATCCTCCAGCGCGGGGATCTCATGCTGGAGTTCTTC
GCCCACCCCAACTTGTTTATTGCAGCTTATAATGGTTACAAATAAAGCAATAGCATCACAAATTTCACAA
ATAAAGCATTTTTTTCACTGCATTCTAGTTGTGGTTTGTCCAAACTCATCAATGTATCTTATCATGTCTG
TATACCGTCGACCTCTAGCTAGAGCTTGGCGTAATCATGGTCATAGCTGTTTCCTGTGTGAAATTGTTAT
CCGCTCACAATTCCACACAACATACGAGCCGGAAGCATAAAGTGTAAAGCCTGGGGTGCCTAATGAGTGA
GCTAACTCACATTAATTGCGTTGCGCTCACTGCCCGCTTTCCAGTCGGGAAACCTGTCGTGCCAGCTGCA
TTAATGAATCGGCCAACGCGCGGGGAGAGGCGGTTTGCGTATTGGGCGCTCTTCCGCTTCCTCGCTCACT
GACTCGCTGCGCTCGGTCGTTCGGCTGCGGCGAGCGGTATCAGCTCACTCAAAGGCGGTAATACGGTTAT
CCACAGAATCAGGGGATAACGCAGGAAAGAACATGTGAGCAAAAGGCCAGCAAAAGGCCAGGAACCGTAA
AAAGGCCGCGTTGCTGGCGTTTTTCCATAGGCTCCGCCCCCCTGACGAGCATCACAAAAATCGACGCTCA
AGTCAGAGGTGGCGAAACCCGACAGGACTATAAAGATACCAGGCGTTTCCCCCTGGAAGCTCCCTCGTGC
GCTCTCCTGTTCCGACCCTGCCGCTTACCGGATACCTGTCCGCCTTTCTCCCTTCGGGAAGCGTGGCGCT
TTCTCATAGCTCACGCTGTAGGTATCTCAGTTCGGTGTAGGTCGTTCGCTCCAAGCTGGGCTGTGTGCAC
GAACCCCCCGTTCAGCCCGACCGCTGCGCCTTATCCGGTAACTATCGTCTTGAGTCCAACCCGGTAAGAC
ACGACTTATCGCCACTGGCAGCAGCCACTGGTAACAGGATTAGCAGAGCGAGGTATGTAGGCGGTGCTAC
AGAGTTCTTGAAGTGGTGGCCTAACTACGGCTACACTAGAAGAACAGTATTTGGTATCTGCGCTCTGCTG
AAGCCAGTTACCTTCGGAAAAAGAGTTGGTAGCTCTTGATCCGGCAAACAAACCACCGCTGGTAGCGGTG
GTTTTTTTGTTTGCAAGCAGCAGATTACGCGCAGAAAAAAAGGATCTCAAGAAGATCCTTTGATCTTTTC
TACGGGGTCTGACGCTCAGTGGAACGAAAACTCACGTTAAGGGATTTTGGTCATGAGATTATCAAAAAGG
ATCTTCACCTAGATCCTTTTAAATTAAAAATGAAGTTTTAAATCAATCTAAAGTATATATGAGTAAACTT
GGTCTGACAGTTACCAATGCTTAATCAGTGAGGCACCTATCTCAGCGATCTGTCTATTTCGTTCATCCAT
AGTTGCCTGACTCCCCGTCGTGTAGATAACTACGATACGGGAGGGCTTACCATCTGGCCCCAGTGCTGCA
ATGATACCGCGAGACCCACGCTCACCGGCTCCAGATTTATCAGCAATAAACCAGCCAGCCGGAAGGGCCG
AGCGCAGAAGTGGTCCTGCAACTTTATCCGCCTCCATCCAGTCTATTAATTGTTGCCGGGAAGCTAGAGT
AAGTAGTTCGCCAGTTAATAGTTTGCGCAACGTTGTTGCCATTGCTACAGGCATCGTGGTGTCACGCTCG
TCGTTTGGTATGGCTTCATTCAGCTCCGGTTCCCAACGATCAAGGCGAGTTACATGATCCCCCATGTTGT
GCAAAAAAGCGGTTAGCTCCTTCGGTCCTCCGATCGTTGTCAGAAGTAAGTTGGCCGCAGTGTTATCACT
CATGGTTATGGCAGCACTGCATAATTCTCTTACTGTCATGCCATCCGTAAGATGCTTTTCTGTGACTGGT
GAGTACTCAACCAAGTCATTCTGAGAATAGTGTATGCGGCGACCGAGTTGCTCTTGCCCGGCGTCAATAC
GGGATAATACCGCGCCACATAGCAGAACTTTAAAAGTGCTCATCATTGGAAAACGTTCTTCGGGGCGAAA
ACTCTCAAGGATCTTACCGCTGTTGAGATCCAGTTCGATGTAACCCACTCGTGCACCCAACTGATCTTCA
GCATCTTTTACTTTCACCAGCGTTTCTGGGTGAGCAAAAACAGGAAGGCAAAATGCCGCAAAAAAGGGAA
TAAGGGCGACACGGAAATGTTGAATACTCATACTCTTCCTTTTTCAATATTATTGAAGCATTTATCAGGG
TTATTGTCTCATGAGCGGATACATATTTGAATGTATTTAGAAAAATAAACAAATAGGGGTTCCGCGCACA
TTTCCCCGAAAAGTGCCACCTGACGTCGACGGATCGGGAGATCTCCCGATCCCCTATGGTGCACTCTCAG
TACAATCTGCTCTGATGCCGCATAGTTAAGCCAGTATCTGCTCCCTGCTTGTGTGTTGGAGGTCGCTGAG
TAGTGCGCGAGCAAAATTTAAGCTACAACAAGGCAAGGCTTGACCGACAATTGCATGAAGAATCTGCTTA
GGGTTAGGCGTTTTGCGCTGCTTCGCGATGTACGGGCCAGATATACGCGTTGACATTGATTATTGACTAG
TTATTAATAGTAATCAATTACGGGGTCATTAGTTCATAGCCCATATATGGAGTTCCGCGTTACATAACTT
ACGGTAAATGGCCCGCCTGGCTGACCGCCCAACGACCCCCGCCCATTGACGTCAATAATGACGTATGTTC
CCATAGTAACGCCAATAGGGACTTTCCATTGACGTCAATGGGTGGAGTATTTACGGTAAACTGCCCACTT
GGCAGTACATCAAGTGTATCATATGCCAAGTACGCCCCCTATTGACGTCAATGACGGTAAATGGCCCGCC
TGGCATTATGCCCAGTACATGACCTTATGGGACTTTCCTACTTGGCAGTACATCTACGTATTAGTCATCG
CTATTACCATGGTGATGCGGTTTTGGCAGTACATCAATGGGCGTGGATAGCGGTTTGACTCACGGGGATT
TCCAAGTCTCCACCCCATTGACGTCAATGGGAGTTTGTTTTGGCACCAAAATCAACGGGACTTTCCAAAA
TGTCGTAACAACTCCGCCCCATTGACGCAAATGGGCGGTAGGCGTGTACGGTGGGAGGTCTATATAAGCA
GCGCGTTTTGCCTGTACTGGGTCTCTCTGGTTAGACCAGATCTGAGCCTGGGAGCTCTCTGGCTAACTAG
GGAACCCACTGCTTAAGCCTCAATAAAGCTTGCCTTGAGTGCTTCAAGTAGTGTGTGCCCGTCTGTTGTG
TGACTCTGGTAACTAGAGATCCCTCAGACCCTTTTAGTCAGTGTGGAAAATCTCTAGCAGTGGCGCCCGA
ACAGGGACTTGAAAGCGAAAGGGAAACCAGAGGAGCTCTCTCGACGCAGGACTCGGCTTGCTGAAGCGCG
CACGGCAAGAGGCGAGGGGCGGCGACTGGTGAGTACGCCAAAAATTTTGACTAGCGGAGGCTAGAAGGAG
AGAGATGGGTGCGAGAGCGTCAGTATTAAGCGGGGGAGAATTAGATCGCGATGGGAAAAAATTCGGTTAA
GGCCAGGGGGAAAGAAAAAATATAAATTAAAACATATAGTATGGGCAAGCAGGGAGCTAGAACGATTCGC
AGTTAATCCTGGCCTGTTAGAAACATCAGAAGGCTGTAGACAAATACTGGGACAGCTACAACCATCCCTT
CAGACAGGATCAGAAGAACTTAGATCATTATATAATACAGTAGCAACCCTCTATTGTGTGCATCAAAGGA
TAGAGATAAAAGACACCAAGGAAGCTTTAGACAAGATAGAGGAAGAGCAAAACAAAAGTAAGACCACCGC
ACAGCAAGCGGCCGCTGATCTTCAGACCTGGAGGAGGAGATATGAGGGACAATTGGAGAAGTGAATTATA
TAAATATAAAGTAGTAAAAATTGAACCATTAGGAGTAGCACCCACCAAGGCAAAGAGAAGAGTGGTGCAG
AGAGAAAAAAGAGCAGTGGGAATAGGAGCTTTGTTCCTTGGGTTCTTGGGAGCAGCAGGAAGCACTATGG
GCGCAGCGTCAATGACGCTGACGGTACAGGCCAGACAATTATTGTCTGGTATAGTGCAGCAGCAGAACAA
TTTGCTGAGGGCTATTGAGGCGCAACAGCATCTGTTGCAACTCACAGTCTGGGGCATCAAGCAGCTCCAG
GCAAGAATCCTGGCTGTGGAAAGATACCTAAAGGATCAACAGCTCCTGGGGATTTGGGGTTGCTCTGGAA
AACTCATTTGCACCACTGCTGTGCCTTGGAATGCTAGTTGGAGTAATAAATCTCTGGAACAGATTTGGAA
TCACACGACCTGGATGGAGTGGGACAGAGAAATTAACAATTACACAAGCTTAATACACTCCTTAATTGAA
GAATCGCAAAACCAGCAAGAAAAGAATGAACAAGAATTATTGGAATTAGATAAATGGGCAAGTTTGTGGA
ATTGGTTTAACATAACAAATTGGCTGTGGTATATAAAATTATTCATAATGATAGTAGGAGGCTTGGTAGG
TTTAAGAATAGTTTTTGCTGTACTTTCTATAGTGAATAGAGTTAGGCAGGGATATTCACCATTATCGTTT
CAGACCCACCTCCCAACCCCGAGGGGACCCGACAGGCCCGAAGGAATAGAAGAAGAAGGTGGAGAGAGAG
ACAGAGACAGATCCATTCGATTAGTGAACGGATCGGCACTGCGTGCGCCAATTCTGCAGACAAATGGCAG
TATTCATCCACAATTTTAAAAGAAAAGGGGGGATTGGGGGGTACAGTGCAGGGGAAAGAATAGTAGACAT
AATAGCAACAGACATACAAACTAAAGAATTACAAAAACAAATTACAAAAATTCAAAATTTTCGGGTTTAT
TACAGGGACAGCAGAGATCCAGTTTGGTTAATTAAGGTACCGAGGGCCTATTTCCCATGATTCCTTCATA
TTTGCATATACGATACAAGGCTGTTAGAGAGATAATTAGAATTAATTTGACTGTAAACACAAAGATATTA
GTACAAAATACGTGACGTAGAAAGTAATAATTTCTTGGGTAGTTTGCAGTTTTAAAATTATGTTTTAAAA
TGGACTATCATATGCTTACCGTAACTTGAAAGTATTTCGATTTCTTGGCTTTATATATCTTGTGGAAAGG
ACGAAACACCGAGTTGCCAGGCAGTTGAGCC
