>Addgene plasmid #125454 | Lenti-(BB)-hPGK-KRAB-dCas9-P2A-BlastR rs58692659-guide3 | depositor partial sequence | sequence record 240086 | Guide RNA, gRNA scaffold
TTTAAATTATGTTTTAAATGGACTATCATATGCTTACCGTAACTTGAAAGTATTTCGATTTCTTGGCTTT
ATATATCTTGTGGAAAGGACGAAACACCGAGTTGCCAGGCAGTTGAGCCGTTTTAGAGCTAGAAATAGCA
AGTTAAAATAAGGCTAGTCCGTTATCAACTTGAAAAAGTGGCACCGAGTCGGNGCTTTTTTGAATTCNCT
AGCTAGGTCTTGAAAGGGGTTGGGGTTGNGNCTNNTN
